>Addgene plasmid #84581 | pEGFP-SWAP70 | depositor partial sequence | sequence record 161905 | synthetic gene inserted in pEGFP-C1
GAATTCTATGGGCAGCCTGAAGGAGGAGCTGCTGAAGGCCATCTGGCACGCCTTCACCGCCCTGGACCAG
GACCACAGCGGCAAGGTGAGCAAGAGCCAGCTGAAGGTGCTGAGCCACAACCTGTGCACCGTGCTGAAGG
TGCCCCACGACCCCGTGGCCCTGGAGGAGCACTTCCGCGACGACGACGAGGGCCCCGTGAGCAACCAGGG
CTACATGCCCTACCTGAACCGCTTCATCCTGGAGAAGGTGCAGGACAACTTCGACAAGATCGAGTTCAAC
CGCATGTGCTGGACCCTGTGCGTGAAGAAGAACCTGACCAAGAACCCCCTGCTGATCACCGAGGAGGACG
CCTTCAAGATCTGGGTGATCTTCAACTTCCTGAGCGAGGACAAGTACCCCCTGATCATCGTGAGCGAGGA
GATCGAGTACCTGCTGAAGAAGCTGACCGAGGCCATGGGCGGCGGCTGGCAGCAGGAGCAGTTCGAGCAC
TACAAGATCAACTTCGACGACAGCAAGAACGGCCTGAGCGCCTGGGAGCTGATCGAGCTGATCGGCAACG
GCCAGTTCAGCAAGGGCATGGACCGCCAGACCGTGAGCATGGCCATCAACGAGGTGTTCAACGAGCTGAT
CCTGGACGTGCTGAAGCAGGGCTACATGATGAAGAAGGGCCACCGCCGCAAGAACTGGACCGAGCGCTGG
TTCGTGCTGAAGCCCAACATCATCAGCTACTACGTGAGCGAGGACCTGAAGGACAAGAAGGGCGACATCC
TGCTGGACGAGAACTGCTGCGTGGAGAGCCTGCCCGACAAGGACGGCAAGAAGTGCCTGTTCCTGGTGAA
GTGCTTCGACAAGACCTTCGAGATCAGCGCCAGCGACAAGAAGAAGAAGCAGGAGTGGATACAGGCCATC
CACAGCACCATCCACCTGCTGAAGCTGGGCAGCCCCCCCCCCCACAAGGAGGCCCGCCAGCGCCGCAAGG
AGCTGCGCAAGAAGCAGCTGGCCGAGCAGGAGGAGCTGGAGCGCCAGATGAAGGAGCTGCAGGCCGCCAA
CGAGAGCAAGCAGCAGGAGCTGGAGGCCGTGCGCAAGAAGCTGGAGGAGGCCGCCAGCCGCGCCGCCGAG
GAGGAGAAGAAGCGCCTGCAGACCCAGGTGGAGCTGCAGGCCCGCTTCAGCACCGAGCTGGAGCGCGAGA
AGCTGATCCGCCAGCAGATGGAGGAGCAGGTGGCCCAGAAGAGCAGCGAGCTGGAGCAGTACCTGCAGCG
CGTGCGCGAGCTGGAGGACATGTACCTGAAGCTGCAGGAGGCCCTGGAGGACGAGCGCCAGGCCCGCCAG
GACGAGGAGACCGTGCGCAAGCTGCAGGCCCGCCTGCTGGAGGAGGAGAGCAGCAAGCGCGCCGAGCTGG
AGAAGTGGCACCTGGAGCAGCAGCAGGCCATCCAGACCACCGAGGCCGAGAAGCAGGAGCTGGAGAACCA
GCGCGTGCTGAAGGAGCAGGCCCTGCAGGAGGCCATGGAGCAGCTGGAGCAGCTGGAGCTGGAGCGCAAG
CAGGCCCTGGAGCAGTACGAGGAGGTGAAGAAGAAGCTGGAGATGGCCACCAACAAGACCAAGAGCTGGA
AGGACAAGGTGGCCCACCACGAGGGCCTGATCCGCCTGATCGAGCCCGGCAGCAAGAACCCCCACCTGAT
CACCAACTGGGGCCCCGCCGCCTTCACCGAGGCCGAGCTGGAGGAGCGCGAGAAGAACTGGAAGGAGAAG
AAGACCACCGAGTAATAGGGATCC
