>Addgene plasmid #84581 | pEGFP-SWAP70 | addgene partial sequence | sequence record 166667 | EXFP-internal-F 5'-ACGACGGCAACTACAAGACC-3'
CCGCATCGAGCTGAAGGGCATCGACTTCAAGGAGGACGGCAACATCCTGGGGCACAAGCTGGAGTACAAC
TACAACAGCCACAACGTCTATATCATGGCCGACAAGCAGAAGAACGGCATCAAGGTGAACTTCAAGATCC
GCCACAACATCGAGGACGGCAGCGTGCAGCTCGCCGACCACTACCAGCAGAACACCCCCATCGGCGACGG
CCCCGTGCTGCTGCCCGACAACCACTACCTGAGCACCCAGTCCGCCCTGAGCAAAGACCCCAACGAGAAG
CGCGATCACATGGTCCTGCTGGAGTTCGTGACCGCCGCCGGGATCACTCTCGGCATGGACGAGCTGTACA
AGTCCGGACTCAGATCTCGAGCTCAAGCTTCGAATTCTATGGGCAGCCTGAAGGAGGAGCTGCTGAAGGC
CATCTGGCACGCCTTCACCGCCCTGGACCAGGACCACAGCGGCAAGGTGAGCAAGAGCCAGCTGAAGGTG
CTGAGCCACAACCTGTGCACCGTGCTGAAGGTGCCCCACGACCCCGTGGCCCTGGAGGAGCACTTCCGCG
ACGACGACGAGGGCCCCGTGAGCAACCAGGGCTACATGCCCTACCTGAACCGCTTCATCCTGGAGAAGGT
GCAGGACAACTTCGACAAGATCGAGTTCAACCGCATGTGCTGGACCCTGTGCGTGAAGAAGAACCTGACC
AAGAACCCCCTGCTGATCACCGAGGAGGACGCCTTCAAGATCTGGGTGATCTTCAACTTCCTGAGCGAGG
ACAAGTACCCCCTGATCATCGTGAGCGAGGAGATCGAGTACCTGCTGAAGAAGCTGACCGAGGCCATGGG
CGGCGGCTGGCAGCAGGAGCAGTTCGAGCACTACAAGATCAACTTCGACGACAGCAAGAACGGCCTGAGC
GCCTGGGAGCTGATCGAGCTGATCGGCAACGGCCAGTTCAGCA
