>Addgene plasmid #84581 | pEGFP-SWAP70 | addgene partial sequence | sequence record 166668 | SV40pA-R 5'-GAAATTTGTGATGCTATTGC-3'
AACAAGTTAACAACAACAATTGCATTCATTTTATGTTTCAGGTTCAGGGGGAGGTGTGGGAGGTTTTTTA
AAGCAAGTAAAACCTCTACAAATGTGGTATGGCTGATTATGATCAGTTATCTAGATCCGGTGGATCCCTA
TTACTCGGTGGTCTTCTTCTCCTTCCAGTTCTTCTCGCGCTCCTCCAGCTCGGCCTCGGTGAAGGCGGCG
GGGCCCCAGTTGGTGATCAGGTGGGGGTTCTTGCTGCCGGGCTCGATCAGGCGGATCAGGCCCTCGTGGT
GGGCCACCTTGTCCTTCCAGCTCTTGGTCTTGTTGGTGGCCATCTCCAGCTTCTTCTTCACCTCCTCGTA
CTGCTCCAGGGCCTGCTTGCGCTCCAGCTCCAGCTGCTCCAGCTGCTCCATGGCCTCCTGCAGGGCCTGC
TCCTTCAGCACGCGCTGGTTCTCCAGCTCCTGCTTCTCGGCCTCGGTGGTCTGGATGGCCTGCTGCTGCT
CCAGGTGCCACTTCTCCAGCTCGGCGCGCTTGCTGCTCTCCTCCTCCAGCAGGCGGGCCTGCAGCTTGCG
CACGGTCTCCTCGTCCTGGCGGGCCTGGCGCTCGTCCTCCAGGGCCTCCTGCAGCTTCAGGTACATGTCC
TCCAGCTCGCGCACGCGCTGCAGGTACTGCTCCAGCTCGCTGCTCTTCTGGGCCACCTGCTCCTCCATCT
GCTGGCGGATCAGCTTCTCGCGCTCCAGCTCGGTGCTGAAGCGGGCCTGCAGCTCCACCTGGGTCTGCAG
GCGCTTCTTCTCCTCCTCGGCGGCGCGGCTGGCGGCCTCCTCCAGCTTCTTGCGCACGGCCTCCAGCTCC
TGCTGCTTGCTCTCGTTGGCGGCCTGCAGCTCCTTCATCTGGCGCTCCAGCTCCTCCTGCTCGGCCAGCT
GCTTCTTGCGCAGCTCCTTGCGGCGCTGGCGGG
