[The description below was written by a language model from this plasmid's Addgene catalogue record.]
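Description:
pEGFP-SWAP70 is a mammalian expression plasmid built on the commercial pEGFP-C1 backbone and designed to produce human SWAP70 fused to enhanced green fluorescent protein. It is maintained in E. coli as a high-copy plasmid under kanamycin selection. No feature table accompanies the record, so the other backbone elements (origin of replication, polyadenylation signal, any mammalian selection cassette) are not itemised here. They can only be presumed to follow the standard pEGFP-C1 layout.

The payload is a roughly 1.8 kb human SWAP70 coding sequence, referenced to a RefSeq transcript and also known by the aliases SWP70, KIAA0640 and HSPC321. It was inserted by restriction cloning between the EcoRI and BamHI sites of the multiple cloning site, and both sites remain intact. In C-series EGFP vectors the fluorescent protein lies upstream of the cloning site, so EGFP is attached to the N terminus of SWAP70. The whole fusion is transcribed from the strong constitutive CMV promoter after transfection into mammalian cells. The retained flanking sites allow the insert to be excised or transferred to other vectors.

The stated purpose is simply to express GFP-tagged SWAP70 in mammalian cells, which lets the protein's subcellular distribution be followed by fluorescence microscopy. The associated publication concerns the role of SWAP70 in organising the actin cytoskeleton during phagocytosis. This suggests the construct was used to visualise SWAP70 recruitment and localisation in that setting, although the record gives no further experimental detail.
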