Addgene plasmid #84581: pEGFP-SWAP70
Purpose: Expresses GFP-tagged SWAP70 in mammalian cells
Depositing lab: Geert van den Bogaart. Depositing organization: Radboud University Nijmegen Medical Centre. Publication: SWAP70 Organizes the Actin Cytoskeleton and Is Essential for Phagocytosis. Baranov MV, Revelo NH, Dingjan I, Maraspini R, Ter Beest M, Honigmann A, van den Bogaart G. Cell Rep. 2016 Nov 1;17(6):1518-1531. doi: 10.1016/j.celrep.2016.10.021. PubMed 27806292.
Backbone
  Vector backbone: pEGFP-C1
  Backbone manufacturer: Clontech
  Vector type: Mammalian Expression
Growth in bacteria
  Bacterial resistance: Kanamycin, 50 μg/mL
  Growth temperature: 37°C
  Growth strain: DH5alpha
  Copy number: High Copy
Gene/Insert
  Gene/Insert name: SWAP70 (alt name: SWP70, KIAA0640, HSPC321)
  Species: H. sapiens (human)
  Insert size (bp): 1774
  GenBank ID: NM_001297714.1
  Entrez Gene: SWAP70 (a.k.a. HSPC321, SWAP-70)
  Promoter: CMV
  Tag / fusion protein: EGFP (N terminal on backbone)
  Cloning method: Restriction Enzyme; 5′ cloning site EcoRI (not destroyed); 3′ cloning site BamHI (not destroyed)
  Sequencing primers: 5′ GCCGCCGGGATCAC; 3′ CCTCTACAAATGTGGTATGGC
Terms and licenses: Academic/Nonprofit Terms; Industry Terms: Not Available to Industry
How to cite: pEGFP-SWAP70 was a gift from Geert van den Bogaart (Addgene plasmid # 84581 ; http://n2t.net/addgene:84581 ; RRID:Addgene_84581)
